Addgene plasmid #129921: pRDAX-478 N-Tag UnaG[2] L20 FRB mCherry
Purpose: PPI (BiFC/TriFC) assay vector
Depositing lab: Gary Lewin. Depositing organization: Max-Delbrueck-Centrum fuer Molekulare Medizin (MDC).
Backbone
  Vector backbone: custom built
  Vector type: Mammalian Expression
Growth in bacteria
  Bacterial resistance: Ampicillin, 100 μg/mL
  Growth temperature: 37°C
  Growth strain: DH5alpha
  Copy number: High Copy
Gene/Insert
  Gene/Insert name: FRB
  Species: M. musculus (mouse)
  Cloning method: Restriction Enzyme; 5′ cloning site unknown (unknown if destroyed); 3′ cloning site unknown (unknown if destroyed)
Terms and licenses: Academic/Nonprofit Terms; Industry Terms: Not Available to Industry
How to cite: pRDAX-478 N-Tag UnaG[2] L20 FRB mCherry was a gift from Gary Lewin (Addgene plasmid # 129921 ; http://n2t.net/addgene:129921 ; RRID:Addgene_129921)
