[The description below was written by a language model from this plasmid's Addgene catalogue record and pLannotate feature annotations shown in this document.]
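Description:
pRDAX-478 N-Tag UnaG[2] L20 FRB mCherry is a 6,383-nt mammalian expression plasmid on a custom-built backbone, designed as a vector for protein–protein interaction assays based on bimolecular or trimolecular fluorescence complementation (BiFC/TriFC). It is propagated in E. coli through a high-copy ColE1/pUC-type origin and selected with ampicillin via a β-lactamase gene driven by its own bla promoter.

The expression unit is driven by the human cytomegalovirus immediate-early enhancer and promoter, followed by a chimeric β-globin/immunoglobulin intron that promotes efficient processing of the transcript. The first open reading frame begins with a fragment of UnaG, the bilirubin-dependent green fluorescent protein from Japanese eel, placed N-terminal to the FRB domain, the FKBP–rapamycin binding domain. The gap between the two annotated features is consistent with the "L20" linker in the name, although the record does not describe it. The catalogue lists the insert as mouse, while the automated annotation matches FRB to the human FRAP domain. The UnaG fragment should be non-fluorescent by itself and regain green fluorescence only when brought together with the complementary fragment(s) carried on partner proteins. FRB is commonly used for rapamycin-induced dimerisation with FKBP, so this construct plausibly acts as a control or reference partner, though the record does not say so.

Downstream, an EMCV IRES allows cap-independent translation of mCherry from the same transcript, giving a constitutive red signal that marks transfected cells and can normalise the complementation signal. A second chimeric intron, a WPRE and the bGH polyadenylation signal complete the cassette. A T3 promoter, a β-globin coding fragment and a rabbit β-globin poly(A) signal also lie in the backbone.
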