Features (pLannotate 1.2.2; 17 found; start..end, strand, type, name):
    155..532     +  enhancer       CMV enhancer: human cytomegalovirus immediate early enhancer
    534..733     +  promoter       CMV promoter: human cytomegalovirus (CMV) immediate early promoter
    872..1004    +  intron         chimeric intron: chimera between introns from human β-globin and immunoglobulin heavy chain genes
   1028..1192    +  CDS            UnaG (fragment): UnaG is a basic (constitutively fluorescent) green fluorescent protein published in 2013, derived from Anguilla japonica. It has low acid sensitivity. It requires the cofactor bilirubin for fluorescence.
   1259..1534    +  CDS            FRB: FKBP-rapamycin binding domain of human FRAP
   1551..2137    +  misc_feature   IRES2: internal ribosome entry site (IRES) of the encephalomyocarditis virus (EMCV)
   2138..2845    +  CDS            mCherry: mCherry is a basic (constitutively fluorescent) red fluorescent protein published in 2004, derived from Discosoma sp.. It is reported to be a very rapidly-maturing monomer with low acid sensitivity.
   2894..3026    +  intron         chimeric intron: chimera between introns from human β-globin and immunoglobulin heavy chain genes
   3035..3623    +  misc_feature   WPRE: woodchuck hepatitis virus posttranscriptional regulatory element
   3627..3643    +  misc_feature   MCS (fragment): pUC18/19 multiple cloning site
   3656..3767    +  polyA_signal   bGH poly(A) signal: bovine growth hormone polyadenylation signal
   3863..3881    -  promoter       T3 promoter: promoter for bacteriophage T3 RNA polymerase
   3940..4014    +  CDS            HBB (fragment): HBB_PONPY - Experimental evidence at transcript level: Swiss-Prot protein existence level 2. Involved in oxygen transport from the lung to the various peripheral tissues. From Pongo pygmaeus (Bornean orangutan).
   4085..4140    +  polyA_signal   β-globin poly(A) signal: rabbit β-globin polyadenylation signal (Gil and Proudfoot, 1987)
   4519..5107    -  rep_origin     ori: high-copy-number ColE1/pMB1/pBR322/pUC origin of replication
   5278..6138    -  CDS            AmpR: β-lactamase; bla; confers resistance to ampicillin, carbenicillin, and related antibiotics
   6139..6243    -  promoter       AmpR promoter: bla
>Addgene plasmid #129921 | pRDAX-478 N-Tag UnaG[2] L20 FRB mCherry | depositor full sequence | sequence record 249299 | Full Sequence
GCCTGCCTCCAGGCCTCAATATTGGCCATTAGCCATATTATTCATTGGTTATATAGCATAAATCAATATT
GGCTATTGGCCATTGCATACGTTGTATCTATATCATAATATGTACATTTATATTGGCTCATGTCCAATAT
GACCGCCATGTTGGCATTGATTATTGACTAGTTATTAATAGTAATCAATTACGGGGTCATTAGTTCATAG
CCCATATATGGAGTTCCGCGTTACATAACTTACGGTAAATGGCCCGCCTGGCTGACCGCCCAACGACCCC
CGCCCATTGACGTCAATAATGACGTATGTTCCCATAGTAACGCCAATAGGGACTTTCCATTGACGTCAAT
GGGTGGAGTATTTACGGTAAACTGCCCACTTGGCAGTACATCAAGTGTATCATATGCCAAGTCCGCCCCC
TATTGACGTCAATGACGGTAAATGGCCCGCCTGGCATTATGCCCAGTACATGACCTTACGGGACTTTCCT
ACTTGGCAGTACATCTACGTATTAGTCATCGCTATTACCATGGTGATGCGGTTTTGGCAGTACACCAATG
GGCGTGGATAGCGGTTTGACTCACGGGGATTTCCAAGTCTCCACCCCATTGACGTCAATGGGAGTTTGTT
TTGGCACCAAAATCAACGGGACTTTCCAAAATGTCGTAATAACCCCGCCCCGTTGACGCAAATGGGCGGT
AGGCGTGTACGGTGGGAGGTCTATATAAGCAGAGCTCGTTTAGTGAACCGTCAGATCACTAGAAGCTTTA
TTGCGGTAGTTTATCACAGTTAAATTGCTAACGCAGTCAGTGCTTCTGACACAACAGTCTCGAACTTAAG
CTGCAGAAGTTGGTCGTGAGGCACTGGGCAGGTAAGTATCAAGGTTACAAGACAGGTTTAAGGAGACCAA
TAGAAACTGGGCTTGTCGAGACAGAGAAGACTCTTGCGTTTCTGATAGGCACCTATTGGTCTTACTGACA
TCCACTTTGCCTTTCTCTCCACAGGTGTCCACTCCCAGGCCACCATGGGGGTGAAGTCTGTGGTGAATCT
GGTAGGCGAGAAACTCGTGTACGTCCAGAAGTGGGATGGGAAGGAAACCACGTATGTGCGAGAGATCAAG
GACGGGAAGTTGGTTGTCACCCTGACCATGGGCGATGTGGTTGCTGTGCGCTCATATCGGAGAGCCACTG
AAGGGAGTCCTGGCGGTGGATCCGGAGGCTCTGGGAGCTCTGCCAGCGGTGGCAGCACCTCCGTGGCCAT
CCTCTGGCATGAGATGTGGCATGAAGGCCTGGAAGAGGCATCTCGTTTGTACTTTGGGGAAAGGAACGTG
AAAGGCATGTTTGAGGTGCTGGAGCCCTTGCATGCTATGATGGAACGGGGCCCCCAGACTCTGAAGGAAA
CATCCTTTAATCAGGCCTATGGTCGAGATTTAATGGAGGCCCAAGAGTGGTGCAGGAAGTACATGAAATC
AGGGAATGTCAAGGACCTCACCCAAGCCTGGGACCTCTATTATCATGTGTTCCGACGAATCTCATAAGAA
TTCAGATCCGCCCCTCTCCCTCCCCCCCCCCTAACGTTACTGGCCGAAGCCGCTTGGAATAAGGCCGGTG
TGCGTTTGTCTATATGTTATTTTCCACCATATTGCCGTCTTTTGGCAATGTGAGGGCCCGGAAACCTGGC
CCTGTCTTCTTGACGAGCATTCCTAGGGGTCTTTCCCCTCTCGCCAAAGGAATGCAAGGTCTGTTGAATG
TCGTGAAGGAAGCAGTTCCTCTGGTAGCTTCTTGAAGACAAACAACGTCTGTAGCGACCCTTTGCAGGCA
GCGGAACCCCCCACCTGGCGACAGGTGCCTCTGCGGCCAAAAGCCACGTGTATAAGATACACCTGCAAAG
GCGGCACAACCCCAGTGCCACGTTGTGAGTTGGATAGTTGTGGAAAGAGTCAAATGGCTCTCCTCAAGCG
TATTCAACAAGGGGCTGAAGGATGCCCAGAAGGTACCCCATTGTATGGGATCTGATCTGGGGCCTCGGTA
CACATGCTTTACATGTGTTTAGTCGAGGTTAAAAAAACGTCTAGGCCCCCCGAACCACGGGGACGTGGTT
TTCCTTTGAAAAACACGATGATAATATGGCCACAACCATGGTGAGCAAGGGCGAGGAGGATAACATGGCC
ATCATCAAGGAGTTCATGCGCTTCAAGGTGCACATGGAGGGCTCCGTGAACGGCCACGAGTTCGAGATCG
AGGGCGAGGGCGAGGGCCGCCCCTACGAGGGCACCCAGACCGCCAAGCTGAAGGTGACCAAGGGTGGCCC
CCTGCCCTTCGCCTGGGACATCCTGTCCCCTCAGTTCATGTACGGCTCCAAGGCCTACGTGAAGCACCCC
GCCGACATCCCCGACTACTTGAAGCTGTCCTTCCCCGAGGGCTTCAAGTGGGAGCGCGTGATGAACTTCG
AGGACGGCGGCGTGGTGACCGTGACCCAGGACTCCTCCCTGCAGGACGGCGAGTTCATCTACAAGGTGAA
GCTGCGCGGCACCAACTTCCCCTCCGACGGCCCCGTAATGCAGAAGAAGACCATGGGCTGGGAGGCCTCC
TCCGAGCGGATGTACCCCGAGGACGGCGCCCTGAAGGGCGAGATCAAGCAGAGGCTGAAGCTGAAGGACG
GCGGCCACTACGACGCTGAGGTCAAGACCACCTACAAGGCCAAGAAGCCCGTGCAGCTGCCCGGCGCCTA
CAACGTCAACATCAAGTTGGACATCACCTCCCACAACGAGGACTACACCATCGTGGAACAGTACGAACGC
GCCGAGGGCCGCCACTCCACCGGCGGCATGGACGAGCTGTACAAGTAAACCGGTGCTCGAGGTACCGATG
AATAGCTAAGGTCGAGGCCGCAGGTAAGTATCAAGGTTACAAGACAGGTTTAAGGAGACCAATAGAAACT
GGGCTTGTCGAGACAGAGAAGACTCTTGCGTTTCTGATAGGCACCTATTGGTCTTACTGACATCCACTTT
GCCTTTCTCTCCACAGGTGTCGACAATCAACCTCTGGATTACAAAATTTGTGAAAGATTGACTGGTATTC
TTAACTATGTTGCTCCTTTTACGCTATGTGGATACGCTGCTTTAATGCCTTTGTATCATGCTATTGCTTC
CCGTATGGCTTTCATTTTCTCCTCCTTGTATAAATCCTGGTTGCTGTCTCTTTATGAGGAGTTGTGGCCC
GTTGTCAGGCAACGTGGCGTGGTGTGCACTGTGTTTGCTGACGCAACCCCCACTGGTTGGGGCATTGCCA
CCACCTGTCAGCTCCTTTCCGGGACTTTCGCTTTCCCCCTCCCTATTGCCACGGCGGAACTCATCGCCGC
CTGCCTTGCCCGCTGCTGGACAGGGGCTCGGCTGTTGGGCACTGACAATTCCGTGGTGTTGTCGGGGAAG
CTGACGTCCTTTCCATGGCTGCTCGCCTGTGTTGCCACCTGGATTCTGCGCGGGACGTCCTTCTGCTACG
TCCCTTCGGCCCTCAATCCAGCGGACCTTCCTTCCCGCGGCCTGCTGCCGGCTCTGCGGCCTCTTCCGCG
TCTTCGCCTTCGCCCTCAGACGAGTCGGATCTCCCTTTGGGCCGCCTCCCCGCCTGGAATTCGAGCTCGG
TACGATCAGCCTCGACTGTGCCTTCTAGTTGCCAGCCATCTGTTGTTTGCCCCTCCCCCGTGCCTTCCTT
GACCCTGGAAGGTGCCACTCCCACTGTCCTTTCCTAATAAAATGAGGAAATTGCATCGCATTGTCTGAGT
AGGTGTCATTCTATTCTGGGGGGTGGGGTGGGGCAGGACAGCAAGGGGGAGGATTGGGAAGACAATAGCC
CAGCTTTTGTTCCCTTTAGTGAGGGTTAATTGCGCGCTTGGCGTAATCATGGTCATAGCTGTTTCCTGTG
TGAAATTGTTATCCGCTAATTCACTCCTCAGGTGCAGGCTGCCTATCAGAAGGTGGTGGCTGGTGTGGCC
AATGCCCTGGCTCACAAATACCACTGAGATCTTTTTCCCTCTGCCAAAAATTATGGGGACATCATGAAGC
CCCTTGAGCATCTGACTTCTGGCTAATAAAGGAAATTTATTTTCATTGCAATAGTGTGTTGGAATTTTTT
GTGTCTCTCACTCGGAAGGACATATGGGAGGGCAAATCATTTAAAACATCAGAATGAGTATTTGGTTTAG
AGTTTGGCAACATATGCCCATATGCTGGCTGCCATGAACAAAGGTTGGCTATAAAGAGGTCATCAGTATA
TGAAACAGCCCCCTGCTGTCCATTCCTTATTCCATAGAAAAGCCTTGACTTGAGGTTAGATTTTTTTTAT
ATTTTGTTTTGTGTTATTTTTTTCTTTAACATCCCTAAAATTTTCCTTACATGTTTTACTAGCCAGATTT
TTCCTCCTCTCCTGACTACTCCCAGTCATAGCTGTCCCTCTTCTCTTATGGAGATCGGCCGGCCGCCGGC
GTCGACGCGCGCGGCCGCGGCGCGCCGTTGCTGGCGTTTTTCCATAGGCTCCGCCCCCCTGACGAGCATC
ACAAAAATCGACGCTCAAGTCAGAGGTGGCGAAACCCGACAGGACTATAAAGATACCAGGCGTTTCCCCC
TGGAAGCTCCCTCGTGCGCTCTCCTGTTCCGACCCTGCCGCTTACCGGATACCTGTCCGCCTTTCTCCCT
TCGGGAAGCGTGGCGCTTTCTCATAGCTCACGCTGTAGGTATCTCAGTTCGGTGTAGGTCGTTCGCTCCA
AGCTGGGCTGTGTGCACGAACCCCCCGTTCAGCCCGACCGCTGCGCCTTATCCGGTAACTATCGTCTTGA
GTCCAACCCGGTAAGACACGACTTATCGCCACTGGCAGCAGCCACTGGTAACAGGATTAGCAGAGCGAGG
TATGTAGGCGGTGCTACAGAGTTCTTGAAGTGGTGGCCTAACTACGGCTACACTAGAAGAACAGTATTTG
GTATCTGCGCTCTGCTGAAGCCAGTTACCTTCGGAAAAAGAGTTGGTAGCTCTTGATCCGGCAAACAAAC
CACCGCTGGTAGCGGTGGTTTTTTTGTTTGCAAGCAGCAGATTACGCGCAGAAAAAAAGGATCTCAAGAA
GATCCTTTGATCTTTTCTACGGGGTCTGACGCTCAGTGGAACGAAAACTCACGTTAAGGGATTTTGGTCA
TGAGATTATCAAAAAGGATCTTCACCTAGATCCTTTTAAATTAAAAATGAAGTTTTAAATCAATCTAAAG
TATATATGAGTAAACTTGGTCTGACAGTTACCAATGCTTAATCAGTGAGGCACCTATCTCAGCGATCTGT
CTATTTCGTTCATCCATAGTTGCCTGACTCCCCGTCGTGTAGATAACTACGATACGGGAGGGCTTACCAT
CTGGCCCCAGTGCTGCAATGATACCGCGAGACCCACGCTCACCGGCTCCAGATTTATCAGCAATAAACCA
GCCAGCCGGAAGGGCCGAGCGCAGAAGTGGTCCTGCAACTTTATCCGCCTCCATCCAGTCTATTAATTGT
TGCCGGGAAGCTAGAGTAAGTAGTTCGCCAGTTAATAGTTTGCGCAACGTTGTTGCCATTGCTACAGGCA
TCGTGGTGTCACGCTCGTCGTTTGGTATGGCTTCATTCAGCTCCGGTTCCCAACGATCAAGGCGAGTTAC
ATGATCCCCCATGTTGTGCAAAAAAGCGGTTAGCTCCTTCGGTCCTCCGATCGTTGTCAGAAGTAAGTTG
GCCGCAGTGTTATCACTCATGGTTATGGCAGCACTGCATAATTCTCTTACTGTCATGCCATCCGTAAGAT
GCTTTTCTGTGACTGGTGAGTACTCAACCAAGTCATTCTGAGAATAGTGTATGCGGCGACCGAGTTGCTC
TTGCCCGGCGTCAATACGGGATAATACCGCGCCACATAGCAGAACTTTAAAAGTGCTCATCATTGGAAAA
CGTTCTTCGGGGCGAAAACTCTCAAGGATCTTACCGCTGTTGAGATCCAGTTCGATGTAACCCACTCGTG
CACCCAACTGATCTTCAGCATCTTTTACTTTCACCAGCGTTTCTGGGTGAGCAAAAACAGGAAGGCAAAA
TGCCGCAAAAAAGGGAATAAGGGCGACACGGAAATGTTGAATACTCATACTCTTCCTTTTTCAATATTAT
TGAAGCATTTATCAGGGTTATTGTCTCATGAGCGGATACATATTTGAATGTATTTAGAAAAATAAACAAA
TAGGGGTTCCGCGCACATTTCCCCGAAAAGTGCCACCTGACGTCTAAGAAACCATTATTATCATGACATT
AACCTATAAAAATAGGCGTATCACGAGGCCCTTTCGTCTACGCGCGCGCCGGCGGCGCGCCGTCGACGGC
CGGCCGCGGCCGC
